Addgene plasmid #205614: pcDNA3.1-TRKB-V5/HIS
Purpose: Expression of human TRKB receptor tyrosine kinase in mammalian cells
Depositing lab: Pavel Krejčí. Depositing organization: Masaryk University. Publication: One reporter for in-cell activity profiling of majority of protein kinase oncogenes. Gudernova I, Foldynova-Trantirkova S, Ghannamova BE, Fafilek B, Varecha M, Balek L, Hruba E, Jonatova L, Jelinkova I, Kunova Bosakova M, Trantirek L, Mayer J, Krejci P. Elife. 2017 Feb 15;6. pii: e21536. doi: 10.7554/eLife.21536. PubMed 28199182.
Backbone
  Vector backbone: pcDNA3.1-V5/His
  Backbone manufacturer: Invitrogen
  Vector type: Mammalian Expression
Growth in bacteria
  Bacterial resistance: Ampicillin, 100 μg/mL
  Growth temperature: 37°C
  Growth strain: DH5alpha
  Copy number: High Copy
Gene/Insert
  Gene/Insert name: TRKB receptor tyrosine kinase
  Species: H. sapiens (human)
  Entrez Gene: NTRK2 (a.k.a. DEE58, EIEE58, GP145-TrkB, OBHD, TRKB, trk-B)
  Promoter: CMV
  Tag / fusion protein: V5-His (C terminal on backbone)
  Cloning method: TOPO Cloning
Terms and licenses: Academic/Nonprofit Terms; Industry Terms: Not Available to Industry
How to cite: pcDNA3.1-TRKB-V5/HIS was a gift from Pavel Krejčí (Addgene plasmid # 205614 ; http://n2t.net/addgene:205614 ; RRID:Addgene_205614)
