[The description below was written by a language model from this plasmid's Addgene catalogue record and pLannotate feature annotations shown in this document.]
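Description:
pcDNA3.1-TRKB-V5/HIS is a mammalian expression plasmid of about 8 kb, built on the Invitrogen pcDNA3.1-V5/His backbone, into which the human TRKB receptor tyrosine kinase (NTRK2) coding sequence was inserted by TOPO cloning. In bacteria it replicates from a high-copy ColE1/pUC-type origin and is selected with ampicillin through the bla (AmpR) gene. An f1 origin is also present, which allows single-stranded DNA production. For selection in mammalian cells, the backbone carries a neomycin phosphotransferase gene driven by the SV40 enhancer/early promoter and terminated by an SV40 polyadenylation signal, which can be used for G418 selection of stable transfectants.

The expression cassette places the NTRK2 open reading frame downstream of the human cytomegalovirus immediate early enhancer and promoter, giving strong constitutive transcription in most mammalian cell lines, with a bovine growth hormone polyadenylation signal for transcript processing. A T7 promoter sits between the CMV promoter and the insert and can serve for in vitro transcription or as a sequencing primer site. According to the catalogue entry, the receptor is fused at its C terminus to the backbone-encoded V5-His tag. The feature table annotates the V5 epitope shortly after the NTRK2 coding region but does not separately annotate the polyhistidine stretch. The V5 tag permits immunodetection of the expressed protein, and a His tag would allow metal-affinity capture. Several small annotated fragments (HIV-1 LTR, ble, lacI, bom) appear to be short backbone matches rather than functional elements.

TRKB is the receptor for BDNF and neurotrophin-4. The stated purpose of the construct is expression of this kinase in mammalian cells, and the associated publication concerns reporter-based profiling of kinase oncogene activity in cells.
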