Features (pLannotate 1.2.2; 21 found; start..end, strand, type, name):
    129..233     -  promoter       AmpR promoter: bla
    292..344     -  misc_feature   bom (fragment): basis of mobility region from pBR322
    499..878     +  enhancer       CMV enhancer: human cytomegalovirus immediate early enhancer
    879..1082    +  promoter       CMV promoter: human cytomegalovirus (CMV) immediate early promoter
   1078..1111    +  LTR            5' LTR (truncated) (fragment): truncated 5' long terminal repeat (LTR) from HIV-1
   1127..1145    +  promoter       T7 promoter: promoter for bacteriophage T7 RNA polymerase
   1203..3668    +  CDS            NTRK2: NTRK2_HUMAN - Also known as TRKB. Experimental evidence at protein level: Swiss-Prot protein existence level 1. Receptor tyrosine kinase involved in the development and the maturation of the central and the peripheral nervous systems through regulation of neuron survival, proliferation, migration, differentiation, and synapse formation and plasticity (By similarity). Receptor for BDNF/brain-derived neurotrophic factor and NTF4/neurotrophin-4. Alternatively can also bind NTF3/neurotrophin-3 which is less efficient in activating the receptor but regulates neuron survival through NTRK2 (PubMed:75
   3741..3782    +  CDS            V5 tag: epitope tag from simian virus 5
   3838..4062    +  polyA_signal   bGH poly(A) signal: bovine growth hormone polyadenylation signal
   4066..4087    +  promoter       SV40 promoter (fragment): SV40 enhancer and early promoter
   4108..4536    +  rep_origin     f1 ori (sequence partly withheld): f1 bacteriophage origin of replication; arrow indicates direction of (+) strand synthesis
   4550..4879    +  promoter       SV40 promoter: SV40 enhancer and early promoter
   4946..5737    +  CDS            neo: KKA2_KLEPN - Also known as kan, nptII. Experimental evidence at protein level: Swiss-Prot protein existence level 1. Resistance to kanamycin, neomycin, paromomycin, ribostamycin, butirosin and gentamicin B. From Klebsiella pneumoniae.
   5763..5921    +  CDS            ble (fragment): BLE_KLEPN - Experimental evidence at protein level: Swiss-Prot protein existence level 1. Binding protein with a strong affinity to the bleomycin family of antibiotics. Binds to CL990; an antimitotic-antibiotic compound. From Klebsiella pneumoniae.
   5916..6037    +  polyA_signal   SV40 poly(A) signal: SV40 polyadenylation signal
   6110..6126    -  protein_bind   lac operator: The lac repressor binds to the lac operator to inhibit transcription in E. coli. This inhibition can be relieved by adding lactose or isopropyl-β-D-thiogalactopyranoside (IPTG). lac repressor encoded by lacI
   6134..6164    -  promoter       lac promoter: promoter for the E. coli lac operon
   6179..6200    -  protein_bind   CAP binding site: CAP binding activates transcription in the presence of cAMP. E. coli catabolite activator protein
   6213..6305    -  CDS            lacI (fragment): lac repressor; lacI; The lac repressor binds to the lac operator to inhibit transcription in E. coli. This inhibition can be relieved by adding lactose or isopropyl-β-D-thiogalactopyranoside (IPTG).
   6488..7076    -  rep_origin     ori: high-copy-number ColE1/pMB1/pBR322/pUC origin of replication
   7247..128     -  CDS            AmpR (across the origin): β-lactamase; bla; confers resistance to ampicillin, carbenicillin, and related antibiotics
>Addgene plasmid #205614 | pcDNA3.1-TRKB-V5/HIS | addgene full sequence | sequence record 407728 | Addgene NGS Result
CCCACTCGTGCACCCAACTGATCTTCAGCATCTTTTACTTTCACCAGCGTTTCTGGGTGAGCAAAAACAG
GAAGGCAAAATGCCGCAAAAAAGGGAATAAGGGCGACACGGAAATGTTGAATACTCATACTCTTCCTTTT
TCAATATTATTGAAGCATTTATCAGGGTTATTGTCTCATGAGCGGATACATATTTGAATGTATTTAGAAA
AATAAACAAATAGGGGTTCCGCGCACATTTCCCCGAAAAGTGCCACCTGACGTCGACGGATCGGGAGATC
TCCCGATCCCCTATGGTGCACTCTCAGTACAATCTGCTCTGATGCCGCATAGTTAAGCCAGTATCTGCTC
CCTGCTTGTGTGTTGGAGGTCGCTGAGTAGTGCGCGAGCAAAATTTAAGCTACAACAAGGCAAGGCTTGA
CCGACAATTGCATGAAGAATCTGCTTAGGGTTAGGCGTTTTGCGCTGCTTCGCGATGTACGGGCCAGATA
TACGCGTTGACATTGATTATTGACTAGTTATTAATAGTAATCAATTACGGGGTCATTAGTTCATAGCCCA
TATATGGAGTTCCGCGTTACATAACTTACGGTAAATGGCCCGCCTGGCTGACCGCCCAACGACCCCCGCC
CATTGACGTCAATAATGACGTATGTTCCCATAGTAACGCCAATAGGGACTTTCCATTGACGTCAATGGGT
GGAGTATTTACGGTAAACTGCCCACTTGGCAGTACATCAAGTGTATCATATGCCAAGTACGCCCCCTATT
GACGTCAATGACGGTAAATGGCCCGCCTGGCATTATGCCCAGTACATGACCTTATGGGACTTTCCTACTT
GGCAGTACATCTACGTATTAGTCATCGCTATTACCATGGTGATGCGGTTTTGGCAGTACATCAATGGGCG
TGGATAGCGGTTTGACTCACGGGGATTTCCAAGTCTCCACCCCATTGACGTCAATGGGAGTTTGTTTTGG
CACCAAAATCAACGGGACTTTCCAAAATGTCGTAACAACTCCGCCCCATTGACGCAAATGGGCGGTAGGC
GTGTACGGTGGGAGGTCTATATAAGCAGAGCTCTCTGGCTAACTAGAGAACCCACTGCTTACTGGCTTAT
CGAAATTAATACGACTCACTATAGGGAGACCCAAGCTGGCTAGTTAAGCTTGGTACCGAGCTCGGATCCA
GTACCCTTCACCATGTCGTCCTGGATAAGGTGGCATGGACCCGCCATGGCGCGGCTCTGGGGCTTCTGCT
GGCTGGTTGTGGGCTTCTGGAGGGCCGCTTTCGCCTGTCCCACGTCCTGCAAATGCAGTGCCTCTCGGAT
CTGGTGCAGCGACCCTTCTCCTGGCATCGTGGCATTTCCGAGATTGGAGCCTAACAGTGTAGATCCTGAG
AACATCACCGAAATTTTCATCGCAAACCAGAAAAGGTTAGAAATCATCAACGAAGATGATGTTGAAGCTT
ATGTGGGACTGAGAAATCTGACAATTGTGGATTCTGGATTAAAATTTGTGGCTCATAAAGCATTTCTGAA
AAACAGCAACCTGCAGCACATCAATTTTACCCGAAACAAACTGACGAGTTTGTCTAGGAAACATTTCCGT
CACCTTGACTTGTCTGAACTGATCCTGGTGGGCAATCCATTTACATGCTCCTGTGACATTATGTGGATCA
AGACTCTCCAAGAGGCTAAATCCAGTCCAGACACTCAGGATTTGTACTGCCTGAATGAAAGCAGCAAGAA
TATTCCCCTGGCAAACCTGCAGATACCCAATTGTGGTTTGCCATCTGCAAATCTGGCCGCACCTAACCTC
ACTGTGGAGGAAGGAAAGTCTATCACATTATCCTGTAGTGTGGCAGGTGATCCGGTTCCTAATATGTATT
GGGATGTTGGTAACCTGGTTTCCAAACATATGAATGAAACAAGCCACACACAGGGCTCCTTAAGGATAAC
TAACATTTCATCCGATGACAGTGGGAAGCAGATCTCTTGTGTGGCGGAAAATCTTGTAGGAGAAGATCAA
GATTCTGTCAACCTCACTGTGCATTTTGCACCAACTATCACATTTCTCGAATCTCCAACCTCAGACCACC
ACTGGTGCATTCCATTCACTGTGAAAGGCAACCCCAAACCAGCGCTTCAGTGGTTCTATAACGGGGCAAT
ATTGAATGAGTCCAAATACATCTGTACTAAAATACATGTTACCAATCACACGGAGTACCACGGCTGCCTC
CAGCTGGATAATCCCACTCACATGAACAATGGGGACTACACTCTAATAGCCAAGAATGAGTATGGGAAGG
ATGAGAAACAGATTTCTGCTCACTTCATGGGCTGGCCTGGAATTGACGATGGTGCAAACCCAAATTATCC
TGATGTAATTTATGAAGATTATGGAACTGCAGCGAATGACATCGGGGACACCACGAACAGAAGTAATGAA
ATCCCTTCCACAGACGTCACTGATAAAACCGGTCGGGAACATCTCTCGGTCTATGCTGTGGTGGTGATTG
CGTCTGTGGTGGGATTTTGCCTTTTGGTAATGCTGTTTCTGCTTAAGTTGGCAAGACACTCCAAGTTTGG
CATGAAAGGCCCAGCCTCCGTTATCAGCAATGATGATGACTCTGCCAGCCCACTCCATCACATCTCCAAT
GGGAGTAACACTCCATCTTCTTCGGAAGGTGGCCCAGATGCTGTCATTATTGGAATGACCAAGATCCCTG
TCATTGAAAATCCCCAGTACTTTGGCATCACCAACAGTCAGCTCAAGCCAGACACATTTGTTCAGCACAT
CAAGCGACATAACATTGTTCTGAAAAGGGAGCTAGGCGAAGGAGCCTTTGGAAAAGTGTTCCTAGCTGAA
TGCTATAACCTCTGTCCTGAGCAGGACAAGATCTTGGTGGCAGTGAAGACCCTGAAGGATGCCAGTGACA
ATGCACGCAAGGACTTCCACCGTGAGGCCGAGCTCCTGACCAACCTCCAGCATGAGCACATCGTCAAGTT
CTATGGCGTCTGCGTGGAGGGCGACCCCCTCATCATGGTCTTTGAGTACATGAAGCATGGGGACCTCAAC
AAGTTCCTCAGGGCACACGGCCCTGATGCCGTGCTGATGGCTGAGGGCAACCCGCCCACGGAACTGACGC
AGTCGCAGATGCTGCATATAGCCCAGCAGATCGCCGCGGGCATGGTCTACCTGGCGTCCCAGCACTTCGT
GCACCGCGATTTGGCCACCAGGAACTGCCTGGTCGGGGAGAACTTGCTGGTGAAAATCGGGGACTTTGGG
ATGTCCCGGGACGTGTACAGCACTGACTACTACAGGGTCGGTGGCCACACAATGCTGCCCATTCGCTGGA
TGCCTCCAGAGAGCATCATGTACAGGAAATTCACGACGGAAAGCGACGTCTGGAGCCTGGGGGTCGTGTT
GTGGGAGATTTTCACCTATGGCAAACAGCCCTGGTACCAGCTGTCAAACAATGAGGTGATAGAGTGTATC
ACTCAGGGCCGAGTCCTGCAGCGACCCCGCACGTGCCCCCAGGAGGTGTATGAGCTGATGCTGGGGTGCT
GGCAGCGAGAGCCCCACATGAGGAAGAACATCAAGGGCATCCATACCCTCCTTCAGAACTTGGCCAAGGC
ATCTCCGGTCTACCTGGACATTCTAGGCAAGGGTCAAGACAATTCTGCAGATATCCAGCACAGTGGCGGC
CGCTCGAGTCTAGAGGGCCCGCGGTTCGAAGGTAAGCCTATCCCTAACCCTCTCCTCGGTCTCGATTCTA
CGCGTACCGGTCATCATCACCATCACCATTGAGTTTAAACCCGCTGATCAGCCTCGACTGTGCCTTCTAG
TTGCCAGCCATCTGTTGTTTGCCCCTCCCCCGTGCCTTCCTTGACCCTGGAAGGTGCCACTCCCACTGTC
CTTTCCTAATAAAATGAGGAAATTGCATCGCATTGTCTGAGTAGGTGTCATTCTATTCTGGGGGGTGGGG
TGGGGCAGGACAGCAAGGGGGAGGATTGGGAAGACAATAGCAGGCATGCTGGGGATGCGGTGGGCTCTAT
GGCTTCTGAGGCGGAAAGAACCAGCTGGGGCTCTAGGGGGTATCCCC
[124 nt withheld, positions 4108-4231]
C
[91 nt withheld, positions 4233-4323]
A
[49 nt withheld, positions 4325-4373]
CCTTTGACGTTGGAGTCCACGTTCTTT
[37 nt withheld, positions 4401-4437]
ACCCTATCTCGGTCTATTCTTTTGATTTATAAGGGATTTTGCCGATTTCGGCCTATTGGTTAAAAAATGA
GCTGATTTAACAAAAATTTAACGCGAATTAATTCTGTGGAATGTGTGTCAGTTAGGGTGTGGAAAGTCCC
CAGGCTCCCCAGCAGGCAGAAGTATGCAAAGCATGCATCTCAATTAGTCAGCAACCAGGTGTGGAAAGTC
CCCAGGCTCCCCAGCAGGCAGAAGTATGCAAAGCATGCATCTCAATTAGTCAGCAACCATAGTCCCGCCC
CTAACTCCGCCCATCCCGCCCCTAACTCCGCCCAGTTCCGCCCATTCTCCGCCCCATGGCTGACTAATTT
TTTTTATTTATGCAGAGGCCGAGGCCGCCTCTGCCTCTGAGCTATTCCAGAAGTAGTGAGGAGGCTTTTT
TGGAGGCCTAGGCTTTTGCAAAAAGCTCCCGGGAGCTTGTATATCCATTTTCGGATCTGATCAAGAGACA
GGATGAGGATCGTTTCGCATGATTGAACAAGATGGATTGCACGCAGGTTCTCCGGCCGCTTGGGTGGAGA
GGCTATTCGGCTATGACTGGGCACAACAGACAATCGGCTGCTCTGATGCCGCCGTGTTCCGGCTGTCAGC
GCAGGGGCGCCCGGTTCTTTTTGTCAAGACCGACCTGTCCGGTGCCCTGAATGAACTGCAGGACGAGGCA
GCGCGGCTATCGTGGCTGGCCACGACGGGCGTTCCTTGCGCAGCTGTGCTCGACGTTGTCACTGAAGCGG
GAAGGGACTGGCTGCTATTGGGCGAAGTGCCGGGGCAGGATCTCCTGTCATCTCACCTTGCTCCTGCCGA
GAAAGTATCCATCATGGCTGATGCAATGCGGCGGCTGCATACGCTTGATCCGGCTACCTGCCCATTCGAC
CACCAAGCGAAACATCGCATCGAGCGAGCACGTACTCGGATGGAAGCCGGTCTTGTCGATCAGGATGATC
TGGACGAAGAGCATCAGGGGCTCGCGCCAGCCGAACTGTTCGCCAGGCTCAAGGCGCGCATGCCCGACGG
CGAGGATCTCGTCGTGACCCATGGCGATGCCTGCTTGCCGAATATCATGGTGGAAAATGGCCGCTTTTCT
GGATTCATCGACTGTGGCCGGCTGGGTGTGGCGGACCGCTATCAGGACATAGCGTTGGCTACCCGTGATA
TTGCTGAAGAGCTTGGCGGCGAATGGGCTGACCGCTTCCTCGTGCTTTACGGTATCGCCGCTCCCGATTC
GCAGCGCATCGCCTTCTATCGCCTTCTTGACGAGTTCTTCTGAGCGGGACTCTGGGGTTCGCGAAATGAC
CGACCAAGCGACGCCCAACCTGCCATCACGAGATTTCGATTCCACCGCCGCCTTCTATGAAAGGTTGGGC
TTCGGAATCGTTTTCCGGGACGCCGGCTGGATGATCCTCCAGCGCGGGGATCTCATGCTGGAGTTCTTCG
CCCACCCCAACTTGTTTATTGCAGCTTATAATGGTTACAAATAAAGCAATAGCATCACAAATTTCACAAA
TAAAGCATTTTTTTCACTGCATTCTAGTTGTGGTTTGTCCAAACTCATCAATGTATCTTATCATGTCTGT
ATACCGTCGACCTCTAGCTAGAGCTTGGCGTAATCATGGTCATAGCTGTTTCCTGTGTGAAATTGTTATC
CGCTCACAATTCCACACAACATACGAGCCGGAAGCATAAAGTGTAAAGCCTGGGGTGCCTAATGAGTGAG
CTAACTCACATTAATTGCGTTGCGCTCACTGCCCGCTTTCCAGTCGGGAAACCTGTCGTGCCAGCTGCAT
TAATGAATCGGCCAACGCGCGGGGAGAGGCGGTTTGCGTATTGGGCGCTCTTCCGCTTCCTCGCTCACTG
ACTCGCTGCGCTCGGTCGTTCGGCTGCGGCGAGCGGTATCAGCTCACTCAAAGGCGGTAATACGGTTATC
CACAGAATCAGGGGATAACGCAGGAAAGAACATGTGAGCAAAAGGCCAGCAAAAGGCCAGGAACCGTAAA
AAGGCCGCGTTGCTGGCGTTTTTCCATAGGCTCCGCCCCCCTGACGAGCATCACAAAAATCGACGCTCAA
GTCAGAGGTGGCGAAACCCGACAGGACTATAAAGATACCAGGCGTTTCCCCCTGGAAGCTCCCTCGTGCG
CTCTCCTGTTCCGACCCTGCCGCTTACCGGATACCTGTCCGCCTTTCTCCCTTCGGGAAGCGTGGCGCTT
TCTCATAGCTCACGCTGTAGGTATCTCAGTTCGGTGTAGGTCGTTCGCTCCAAGCTGGGCTGTGTGCACG
AACCCCCCGTTCAGCCCGACCGCTGCGCCTTATCCGGTAACTATCGTCTTGAGTCCAACCCGGTAAGACA
CGACTTATCGCCACTGGCAGCAGCCACTGGTAACAGGATTAGCAGAGCGAGGTATGTAGGCGGTGCTACA
GAGTTCTTGAAGTGGTGGCCTAACTACGGCTACACTAGAAGAACAGTATTTGGTATCTGCGCTCTGCTGA
AGCCAGTTACCTTCGGAAAAAGAGTTGGTAGCTCTTGATCCGGCAAACAAACCACCGCTGGTAGCGGTGG
TTTTTTTGTTTGCAAGCAGCAGATTACGCGCAGAAAAAAAGGATCTCAAGAAGATCCTTTGATCTTTTCT
ACGGGGTCTGACGCTCAGTGGAACGAAAACTCACGTTAAGGGATTTTGGTCATGAGATTATCAAAAAGGA
TCTTCACCTAGATCCTTTTAAATTAAAAATGAAGTTTTAAATCAATCTAAAGTATATATGAGTAAACTTG
GTCTGACAGTTACCAATGCTTAATCAGTGAGGCACCTATCTCAGCGATCTGTCTATTTCGTTCATCCATA
GTTGCCTGACTCCCCGTCGTGTAGATAACTACGATACGGGAGGGCTTACCATCTGGCCCCAGTGCTGCAA
TGATACCGCGAGACCCACGCTCACCGGCTCCAGATTTATCAGCAATAAACCAGCCAGCCGGAAGGGCCGA
GCGCAGAAGTGGTCCTGCAACTTTATCCGCCTCCATCCAGTCTATTAATTGTTGCCGGGAAGCTAGAGTA
AGTAGTTCGCCAGTTAATAGTTTGCGCAACGTTGTTGCCATTGCTACAGGCATCGTGGTGTCACGCTCGT
CGTTTGGTATGGCTTCATTCAGCTCCGGTTCCCAACGATCAAGGCGAGTTACATGATCCCCCATGTTGTG
CAAAAAAGCGGTTAGCTCCTTCGGTCCTCCGATCGTTGTCAGAAGTAAGTTGGCCGCAGTGTTATCACTC
ATGGTTATGGCAGCACTGCATAATTCTCTTACTGTCATGCCATCCGTAAGATGCTTTTCTGTGACTGGTG
AGTACTCAACCAAGTCATTCTGAGAATAGTGTATGCGGCGACCGAGTTGCTCTTGCCCGGCGTCAATACG
GGATAATACCGCGCCACATAGCAGAACTTTAAAAGTGCTCATCATTGGAAAACGTTCTTCGGGGCGAAAA
CTCTCAAGGATCTTACCGCTGTTGAGATCCAGTTCGATGTAA
